>Addgene plasmid #196981 | gRNA NIA TLS2 | addgene full sequence | sequence record 390454 | Addgene NGS Result
CGGCTTTGGGTTCCCAATGTACGTGCTATCCACAGGAAAGAGACCTTTTCGACCTTTTTCCCCTGCTAGG
GCAATTTGCCCTAGCATCTGCTCCGTACATTAGGAACCGGCGGATGCTTCGCCCTCGATCAGGTTGCGGT
AGCGCATGACTAGGATCGGGCCAGCCTGCCCCGCCTCCTCCTTCAAATCGTACTCCGGCAGGTCATTTGA
CCCGATCAGCTTGCGCACGGTGAAACAGAACTTCTTGAACTCTCCGGCGCTGCCACTGCGTTCGTAGATC
GTCTTGAACAACCATCTGGCTTCTGCCTTGCCTGCGGCGCGGCGTGCCAGGCGGTAGAGAAAACGGCCGA
TGCCGGGATCGATCAAAAAGTAATCGGGGTGAACCGTCAGCACGTCCGGGTTCTTGCCTTCTGTGATCTC
GCGGTACATCCAATCAGCTAGCTCGATCTCGATGTACTCCGGCCGCCCGGTTTCGCTCTTTACGATCTTG
TAGCGGCTAATCAAGGCTTCACCCTCGGATACCGTCACCAGGCGGCCGTTCTTGGCCTTCTTCGTACGCT
GCATGGCAACGTGCGTGGTGTTTAACCGAATGCAGGTTTCTACCAGGTCGTCTTTCTGCTTTCCGCCATC
GGCTCGCCGGCAGAACTTGAGTACGTCCGCAACGTGTGGACGGAACACGCGGCCGGGCTTGTCTCCCTTC
CCTTCCCGGTATCGGTTCATGGATTCGGTTAGATGGGAAACCGCCATCAGTACCAGGTCGTAATCCCACA
CACTGGCCATGCCGGCCGGCCCTGCGGAAACCTCTACGTGCCCGTCTGGAAGCTCGTAGCGGATCACCTC
GCCAGCTCGTCGGTCACGCTTCGACAGACGGAAAACGGCCACGTCCATGATGCTGCGACTATCGCGGGTG
CCCACGTCATAGAGCATCGGAACGAAAAAATCTGGTTGCTCGTCGCCCTTGGGCGGCTTCCTAATCGACG
GCGCACCGGCTGCCGGCGGTTGCCGGGATTCTTTGCGGATTCGATCAGCGGCCGCTTGCCACGATTCACC
GGGGCGTGCTTCTGCCTCGATGCGTTGCCGCTGGGCGGCCTGCGCGGCCTTCAACTTCTCCACCAGGTCA
TCACCCAGCGCCGCGCCGATTTGTACCGGGCCGGATGGTTTGCGACCGCTCACGCCGATTCCTCGGGCTT
GGGGGTTCCAGTGCCATTGCAGGGCCGGCAGGCAACCCAGCCGCTTACGCCTGGCCAACCGCCCGTTCCT
CCACACATGGGGCATTCCACGGCGTCGGTGCCTGGTTGTTCTTGATTTTCCATGCCGCCTCCTTTAGCCG
CTAAAATTCATCTACTCATTTATTCATTTGCTCATTTACTCTGGTAGCTGCGCGATGTATTCAGATAGCA
GCTCGGTAATGGTCTTGCCTTGGCGTACCGCGTACATCTTCAGCTTGGTGTGATCCTCCGCCGGCAACTG
AAAGTTGACCCGCTTCATGGCTGGCGTGTCTGCCAGGCTGGCCAACGTTGCAGCCTTGCTGCTGCGTGCG
CTCGGACGGCCGGCACTTAGCGTGTTTGTGCTTTTGCTCATTTTCTCTTTACCTCATTAACTCAAATGAG
TTTTGATTTAATTTCAGCGGCCAGCGCCTGGACCTCGCGGGCAGCGTCGCCCTCGGGTTCTGATTCAAGA
ACGGTTGTGCCGGCGGCGGCAGTGCCTGGGTAGCTCACGCGCTGCGTGATACGGGACTCAAGAATGGGCA
GCTCGTACCCGGCCAGCGCCTCGGCAACCTCACCGCCGATGCGCGTGCCTTTGATCGCCCGCGACACGAC
AAAGGCCGCTTGTAGCCTTCCATCCGTGACCTCAATGCGCTGCTTAACCAGCTCCACCAGGTCGGCGGTG
GCCCATATGTCGTAAGGGCTTGGCTGCACCGGAATCAGCACGAAGTCGGCTGCCTTGATCGCGGACACAG
CCAAGTCCGCCGCCTGGGGCGCTCCGTCGATCACTACGAAGTCGCGCCGGCCGATGGCCTTCACGTCGCG
GTCAATCGTCGGGCGGTCGATGCCGACAACGGTTAGCGGTTGATCTTCCCGCACGGCCGCCCAATCGCGG
GCACTGCCCTGGGGATCGGAATCGACTAACAGAACATCGGCCCCGGCGAGTTGCAGGGCGCGGGCTAGAT
GGGTTGCGATGGTCGTCTTGCCTGACCCGCCTTTCTGGTTAAGTACAGCGATAACCTTCATGCGTTCCCC
TTGCGTATTTGTTTATTTACTCATCGCATCATATACGCAGCGACCGCATGACGCAAGCTGTTTTACTCAA
ATACACATCACCTTTTTAGACGGCGGCGCTCGGTTTCTTCAGCGGCCAAGCTGGCCGGCCAGGCCGCCAG
CTTGGCATCAGACAAACCGGCCAGGATTTCATGCAGCCGCACGGTTGAGACGTGCGCGGGCGGCTCGAAC
ACGTACCCGGCCGCGATCATCTCCGCCTCGATCTCTTCGGTAATGAAAAACGGTTCGTCCTGGCCGTCCT
GGTGCGGTTTCATGCTTGTTCCTCTTGGCGTTCATTCTCGGCGGCCGCCAGGGCGTCGGCCTCGGTCAAT
GCGTCCTCACGGAAGGCACCGCGCCGCCTGGCCTCGGTGGGCGTCACTTCCTCGCTGCGCTCAAGTGCGC
GGTACAGGGTCGAGCGATGCACGCCAAGCAGTGCAGCCGCCTCTTTCACGGTGCGGCCTTCCTGGTCGAT
CAGCTCGCGGGCGTGCGCGATCTGTGCCGGGGTGAGGGTAGGGCGGGGGCCAAACTTCACGCCTCGGGCC
TTGGCGGCCTCGCGCCCGCTCCGGGTGCGGTCGATGATTAGGGAACGCTCGAACTCGGCAATGCCGGCGA
ACACGGTCAACACCATGCGGCCGGCCGGCGTGGTGGTGTCGGCCCACGGCTCTGCCAGGCTACGCAGGCC
CGCGCCGGCCTCCTGGATGCGCTCGGCAATGTCCAGTAGGTCGCGGGTGCTGCGGGCCAGGCGGTCTAGC
CTGGTCACTGTCACAACGTCGCCAGGGCGTAGGTGGTCAAGCATCCTGGCCAGCTCCGGGCGGTCGCGCC
TGGTGCCGGTGATCTTCTCGGAAAACAGCTTGGTGCAGCCGGCCGCGTGCAGTTCGGCCCGTTGGTTGGT
CAAGTCCTGGTCGTCGGTGCTGACGCGGGCATAGCCCAGCAGGCCAGCGGCGGCGCTCTTGTTCATGGCG
TAATGTCTCCGGTTCTAGTCGCAAGTATTCTACTTTATGCGACTAAAACACGCGACAAGAAAACGCCAGG
AAAAGGGCAGGGCGGCAGCCTGTCGCGTAACTTAGGACTTGTGCGACATGTCGTTTTCAGAAGACGGCTG
CACTGAACGTCAGAAGCCGACTGCACTATAGCAGCGGAGGGGTTGGATCAAAGTACTTTGATCCCGAGGG
GAACCCTGTGGTTGGCATGCACATACAAATGGACGAACGGATAAACCTTTTCACGCCCTTTTAAATATCC
GATTATTCTAATAAACGCTCTTTTCTCTTAGGTTTACCCGCCAATATATCCTGTCAAACACTGATAGTTT
AAACTGAAGGCGGGAAACGACAATCTGATCCAAGCTCAAGCTGCTCTAGCATTCGCCATTCAGGCTGCGC
AACTGTTGGGAAGGGCGATCGGTGCGGGCCTCTTCGCTATTACGCCAGCTGGCGAAAGGGGGATGTGCTG
CAAGGCGATTAAGTTGGGTAACGCCAGGGTTTTCCCAGTCACGACGTTGTAAAACGACGGCCAGTGCCAA
GCTTGCATGCCTGCAGGTCGACTCTAGAGGATCCCCGGGTACCGGGCCCCCCCTCGAGGCGCGCCAAGCT
ATCAAACAAGTTTGTACAAAAAAGCAGGCTCCACCATGGGAACCAATTCAGTCGACTGGATCCCGACTTG
CCTTCCGCACAATACATCATTTCTTCTTAGCTTTTTTTCTTCTTCTTCGTTCATACAGTTTTTTTTTGTT
TATCAGCTTACATTTTCTTGAACCGTAGCTTTCGTTTTCTTCTTTTTAACTTTCCATTCGGAGTTTTTGT
ATCTTGTTTCATAGTTTGTCCCAGGATTAGAATGATTAGGCATCGAACCTTCAAGAATTTGATTGAATAA
AACATCTTCATTCTTAAGATATGAAGATAATCTTCAAAAGGCCCCTGGGAATCTGAAAGAAGAGAAGCAG
GCCCATTTATATGGGAAAGAACAATAGTATTTCTTATATAGGCCCATTTAAGTTGAAAACAATCTTCAAA
AGTCCCACATCGCTTAGATAAGAAAACGAAGCTGAGTTTATATACAGCTAGAGTCGAAGTAGTGATTGAC
AACACTGCTGACTCTGCAGTTTTAGAGCTAGAAATAGCAAGTTAAAATAAGGCTAGTCCGTTATCAACTT
GAAAAAGTGGCACCGAGTCGGTGCATTATCAGAGTGGTGGTGGGCCCATAACCCACAGGTCCGCTCTGAT
AAATTTTTTTTGCAAAATTTTCCAGATCGATTTCTTCTTCCTCTGTTCTTCGGCGTTCAATTTCTGGGGT
TTTCTCTTCGTTTTCTGTAACTGAAACCTAAAATTTGACCTAAAAAAAATCTCAAATAATATGATTCAGT
GGTTTTGTACTTTTCAGTTAGTTGAGTTTTGCAGTTCCGATGAGATAAACCAATATTAATCCAAACTACT
GCAGCCTGACAGACAAATGAGGATGCAAACAATTTTAAAGTTTATCTAACGCTAGCTGTTTTGTTTCTTC
TCTCTGGTGCACCAACGACGGCGTTTTCTCAATCATAAAGAGGCTTGTTTTACTTAAGGCCAATAATGTT
GATGGATCGAAAGAAGAGGGCTTTTAATAAACGAGCCCGTTTAAGCTGTAAACGATGTCAAAAACATCCC
ACATCGTTCAGTTGAAAATAGAAGCTCTGTTTATATATTGGTAGAGTCGACTAAGAGATTGATGGGTTAC
AACGTGAAGGGTTTTAGAGCTAGAAATAGCAAGTTAAAATAAGGCTAGTCCGTTATCAACTTGAAAAAGT
GGCACCGAGTCGGTGCATTATCAGAGTGGTGGTGGGCCCATAACCCACAGGTCCGCTCTGATAAATTTTT
TTTGCAAAATTTTCCAGATCGATTTCTTCTTCCTCTGTTCTTCGGCGTTCAATTTCTGGGGTTTTCTCTT
CGTTTTCTGTAACTGAAACCTAAAATTTGACCTAAAAAAAATCTCAAATAATATGATTCAGTGGTTTTGT
ACTTTTCAGTTAGTTGAGTTTTGCAGTTCCGATGAGATAAACCAATACTCGAGATATCTAGACCCAGCTT
TCTTGTACAAAGTGGTTCGATAATTCTTAATTAACTAGTTCTAGAGCGGCCGCCACCGCGGTGGAGCTCG
AATTCGTAATCATGTCATAGCTGTTTCCTGTGTGAAATTGTTATCCGCTCACAATTCCACACAACATACG
AGCCGGAAGCATAAAGTGTAAAGCCTGGGGTGCCTAATGAGTGAGCTAACTCACATTAATTGCGTTGCGC
TCACTGCCCGCTTTCCAGTCGGGAAACCTGTCGTGCCAGCTGCATTAATGAATCGGCCAACGCGCGGGGA
GAGGCGGTTTGCGTATTGGCTAGAGCAGCTTGCCAACATGGTGGAGCACGACACTCTCGTCTACTCCAAG
AATATCAAAGATACAGTCTCAGAAGACCAAAGGGCTATTGAGACTTTTCAACAAAGGGTAATATCGGGAA
ACCTCCTCGGATTCCATTGCCCAGCTATCTGTCACTTCATCAAAAGGACAGTAGAAAAGGAAGGTGGCAC
CTACAAATGCCATCATTGCGATAAAGGAAAGGCTATCGTTCAAGATGCCTCTGCCGACAGTGGTCCCAAA
GATGGACCCCCACCCACGAGGAGCATCGTGGAAAAAGAAGACGTTCCAACCACGTCTTCAAAGCAAGTGG
ATTGATGTGAACATGGTGGAGCACGACACTCTCGTCTACTCCAAGAATATCAAAGATACAGTCTCAGAAG
ACCAAAGGGCTATTGAGACTTTTCAACAAAGGGTAATATCGGGAAACCTCCTCGGATTCCATTGCCCAGC
TATCTGTCACTTCATCAAAAGGACAGTAGAAAAGGAAGGTGGCACCTACAAATGCCATCATTGCGATAAA
GGAAAGGCTATCGTTCAAGATGCCTCTGCCGACAGTGGTCCCAAAGATGGACCCCCACCCACGAGGAGCA
TCGTGGAAAAAGAAGACGTTCCAACCACGTCTTCAAAGCAAGTGGATTGATGTGATATCTCCACTGACGT
AAGGGATGACGCACAATCCCACTATCCTTCGCAAGACCCTTCCTCTATATAAGGAAGTTCATTTCATTTG
GAGAGGACACGCTGAAATCACCAGTCTCTCTCTACAAATCTATCTCTCTCGAGCTTTCGCAGATCTGTCG
ATCGACCATGGGGATTGAACAAGATGGATTGCACGCAGGTTCTCCGGCCGCTTGGGTGGAGAGGCTATTC
GGCTATGACTGGGCACAACAGACAATCGGCTGCTCTGATGCCGCCGTGTTTCGGCTGTCAGCGCAGGGGC
GCCCGGTTCTTTTTGTCAAGACCGACCTGTCCGGTGCCCTGAATGAACTCCAGGACGAGGCAGCGCGGCT
ATCGTGGCTGGCCACGACGGGCGTTCCTTGCGCAGCTGTGCTCGACGTTGTCACTGAAGCGGGAAGGGAC
TGGCTGCTATTGGGCGAAGTGCCGGGGCAGGATCTCCTGTCATCTCACCTTGCTCCTGCCGAGAAAGTAT
CCATCATGGCTGATGCAATGCGGCGGCTGCATACGCTTGATCCGGCTACCTGCCCATTCGACCACCAAGC
GAAACATCGCATCGAGCGAGCACGTACTCGGATGGAAGCCGGTCTTGTCGATCAGGATGATCTGGACGAA
GAGCATCAGGGGCTCGCGCCAGCCGAACTGTTCGCCAGGCTCAAGGCGCGCATGCCCGACGGCGAGGATC
TCGTCGTGACACATGGCGATGCCTGCTTGCCGAATATCATGGTGGAAAATGGCCGCTTTTCTGGATTCAT
CGACTGTGGCCGGCTGGGTGTGGCGGACCGCTATCAGGACATAGCGTTGGCTACCCGTGATATTGCTGAA
GAGCTTGGCGGCGAATGGGCTGACCGCTTCCTCGTGCTTTACGGTATCGCCGCTCCCGATTCGCAGCGCA
TCGCCTTCTATCGCCTTCTTGACGAGTTCTTCTGAGCGGGACTCTGGGGTTCGGATCGATCCTCTAGCTA
GAGTCGATCGACAAGCTCGAGTTTCTCCATAATAATGTGTGAGTAGTTCCCAGATAAGGGAATTAGGGTT
CCTATAGGGTTTCGCTCATGTGTTGAGCATATAAGAAACCCTTAGTATGTATTTGTATTTGTAAAATACT
TCTATCAATAAAATTTCTAATTCCTAAAACCAAAATCCAGTACTAAAATCCAGATCCCCCGAATTAATTC
GGCGTTAATTCAGTACATTAAAAACGTCCGCAATGTGTTATTAAGTTGTCTAAGCGTCAATTTGTTTACA
CCACAATATATCCTGCCACCAGCCAGCCAACAGCTCCCCGACCGGCAGCTCGGCACAAAATCACCACTCG
ATACAGGCAGCCCATCAGTCCGGGACGGCGTCAGCGGGAGAGCCGTTGTAAGGCGGCAGACTTTGCTCAT
GTTACCGATGCTATTCGGAAGAACGGCAACTAAGCTGCCGGGTTTGAAACACGGATGATCTCGCGGAGGG
TAGCATGTTGATTGTAACGATGACAGAGCGTTGCTGCCTGTGATCACCGCGGTTTCAAAATCGGCTCCGT
CGATACTATGTTATACGCCAACTTTGAAAACAACTTTGAAAAAGCTGTTTTCTGGTATTTAAGGTTTTAG
AATGCAAGGAACAGTGAATTGGAGTTCGTCTTGTTATAATTAGCTTCTTGGGGTATCTTTAAATACTGTA
GAAAAGAGGAAGGAAATAATAAATGGCTAAAATGAGAATATCACCGGAATTGAAAAAACTGATCGAAAAA
TACCGCTGCGTAAAAGATACGGAAGGAATGTCTCCTGCTAAGGTATATAAGCTGGTGGGAGAAAATGAAA
ACCTATATTTAAAAATGACGGACAGCCGGTATAAAGGGACCACCTATGATGTGGAACGGGAAAAGGACAT
GATGCTATGGCTGGAAGGAAAGCTGCCTGTTCCAAAGGTCCTGCACTTTGAACGGCATGATGGCTGGAGC
AATCTGCTCATGAGTGAGGCCGATGGCGTCCTTTGCTCGGAAGAGTATGAAGATGAACAAAGCCCTGAAA
AGATTATCGAGCTGTATGCGGAGTGCATCAGGCTCTTTCACTCCATCGACATATCGGATTGTCCCTATAC
GAATAGCTTAGACAGCCGCTTAGCCGAATTGGATTACTTACTGAATAACGATCTGGCCGATGTGGATTGC
GAAAACTGGGAAGAAGACACTCCATTTAAAGATCCGCGCGAGCTGTATGATTTTTTAAAGACGGAAAAGC
CCGAAGAGGAACTTGTCTTTTCCCACGGCGACCTGGGAGACAGCAACATCTTTGTGAAAGATGGCAAAGT
AAGTGGCTTTATTGATCTTGGGAGAAGCGGCAGGGCGGACAAGTGGTATGACATTGCCTTCTGCGTCCGG
TCGATCAGGGAGGATATCGGGGAAGAACAGTATGTCGAGCTATTTTTTGACTTACTGGGGATCAAGCCTG
ATTGGGAGAAAATAAAATATTATATTTTACTGGATGAATTGTTTTAGGGAAGGTGCGAATAAGCGGGGAA
ATTCTTCTCGGCTGACTCAGTCATTTCATTTCTTCATGTTTGAGCCGATTTTTTCTCCCGTAAATGCCTT
GAATCAGCCTATTTAGACCGTTTCTTCGCCATTTAAGGCGTTATCCCCAGTTTTTA
[978 nt withheld, positions 8947-9924]
GATGAACCCTGTTCTATGGCTCCAGATGACAAACATGATCTCATATCAGGGACTTGTTCGCACCTTCCTT
AGTACCTAGAATGCATGACCAAAATCCCTTAACGTGAGTTTTCGTTCCACTGAGCGTCAGACCCCGTAGA
AAAGATCAAAGGATCTTCTTGAGATCCTTTTTTTCTGCGCGTAATCTGCTGCTTGCAAACAAAAAAACCA
CCGCTACCAGCGGTGGTTTGTTTGCCGGATCAAGAGCTACCAACTCTTTTTCCGAAGGTAACTGGCTTCA
GCAGAGCGCAGATACCAAATACTGTCCTTCTAGTGTAGCCGTAGTTAGGCCACCACTTCAAGAACTCTGT
AGCACCGCCTACATACCTCGCTCTGCTAATCCTGTTACCAGTGGCTGCTGCCAGTGGCGATAAGTCGTGT
CTTACCGGGTTGGACTCAAGACGATAGTTACCGGATAAGGCGCAGCGGTCGGGCTGAACGGGGGGTTCGT
GCACACAGCCCAGCTTGGAGCGAACGACCTACACCGAACTGAGATACCTACAGCGTGAGCTATGAGAAAG
CGCCACGCTTCCCGAAGGGAGAAAGGCGGACAGGTATCCGGTAAGCGGCAGGGTCGGAACAGGAGAGCGC
ACGAGGGAGCTTCCAGGGGGAAACGCCTGGTATCTTTATAGTCCTGTCGGGTTTCGCCACCTCTGACTTG
AGCGTCGATTTTTGTGATGCTCGTCAGGGGGGCGGAGCCTATGGAAAAACGCCAGCAACGCGGCCTTTTT
ACGGTTCCTGGCCTTTTGCTGGCCTTTTGCTCACATGTTCTTTCCTGCGTTATCCCCTGATTCTGTGGAT
AACCGTATTACCGCCTTTGAGTGAGCTGATACCGCTCGCCGCAGCCGAACGACCGAGCGCAGCGAGTCAG
TGAGCGAGGAAGCGGAAGAGCGCCTGATGCGGTATTTTCTCCTTACGCATCTGTGCGGTATTTCACACCG
CATATGGTGCACTCTCAGTACAATCTGCTCTGATGCCGCATAGTTAAGCCAGTATACACTCCGCTATCGC
TACGTGACTGGGTCATGGCTGCGCCCCGACACCCGCCAACACCCGCTGACGCGCCCTGACGGGCTTGTCT
GCTCCCGGCATCCGCTTACAGACAAGCTGTGACCGTCTCCGGGAGCTGCATGTGTCAGAGGTTTTCACCG
TCATCACCGAAACGCGCGAGGCAGGGTGCCTTGATGTGGGCGCCGGCGGTCGAGTGGCGACGGCGCGGCT
TGTCCGCGCCCTGGTAGATTGCCTGGCCGTAGGCCAGCCATTTTTGAGCGGCCAGCGGCCGCGATAGGCC
GACGCGAAGCGGCGGGGCGTAGGGAGCGCAGCGACCGAAGGGTAGGCGCTTTTTGCAGCTCTTCGGCTGT
GCGCTGGCCAGACAGTTATGCACAGGCCAGGCGGGTTTTAAGAGTTTTAATAAGTTTTAAAGAGTTTTAG
GCGGAAAAATCGCCTTTTTTCTCTTTTATATCAGTCACTTACATGTGTGACCGGTTCCCAATGTACGGCT
TTGGGTTCCCAATGTACGGGTTCCGGTTCCCAATGTA
Features (pLannotate 1.2.2; 26 found; start..end, strand, type, name):
    100..1173    -  CDS            pVS1 RepA: replication protein from the Pseudomonas plasmid pVS1 (Heeb et al., 2000)
   1602..2231    -  CDS            pVS1 StaA: stability protein from the Pseudomonas plasmid pVS1 (Heeb et al., 2000)
   2791..3192    -  CDS            Y4CG_SINFN (fragment): Protein inferred from homology: Swiss-Prot protein existence level 3. From Sinorhizobium fredii (strain NBRC 101917 / NGR234).
   3532..3556    -  misc_feature   RB T-DNA repeat: right border repeat from nopaline C58 T-DNA
   3622..3776    -  CDS            lacZα (fragment): LacZα fragment of β-galactosidase; lacZ fragment
   3779..3824    -  misc_feature   MCS (fragment): pUC18/19 multiple cloning site
   3856..3880    +  protein_bind   attB1: mutant version of attB; recombination site for the Gateway® BP reaction BP Clonase™
   4359..4434    +  misc_RNA       gRNA scaffold: guide RNA scaffold for the Streptococcus pyogenes CRISPR/Cas9 system
   4981..5056    +  misc_RNA       gRNA scaffold: guide RNA scaffold for the Streptococcus pyogenes CRISPR/Cas9 system
   5312..5336    -  protein_bind   attB2: mutant version of attB; recombination site for the Gateway® BP reaction BP Clonase™
   5354..5389    -  misc_feature   MCS (fragment): pBluescript multiple cloning site
   5426..5448    -  protein_bind   lac operator (fragment): The lac repressor binds to the lac operator to inhibit transcription in E. coli. This inhibition can be relieved by adding lactose or isopropyl-β-D-thiogalactopyranoside (IPTG). lac repressor encoded by lacI
   5452..5482    -  promoter       lac promoter: promoter for the E. coli lac operon
   5497..5518    -  protein_bind   CAP binding site: CAP binding activates transcription in the presence of cAMP. E. coli catabolite activator protein
   5531..5619    -  CDS            lacI (fragment): lac repressor; lacI; The lac repressor binds to the lac operator to inhibit transcription in E. coli. This inhibition can be relieved by adding lactose or isopropyl-β-D-thiogalactopyranoside (IPTG).
   5709..6385    +  promoter       CaMV 35S promoter (enhanced): cauliflower mosaic virus 35S promoter with a duplicated enhancer region
   6453..7245    +  CDS            NeoR/KanR (fragment): aminoglycoside phosphotransferase from Tn5; aph(3')-II (or nptII); confers resistance to neomycin, kanamycin, and G418 (Geneticin®)
   7302..7476    +  polyA_signal   CaMV poly(A) signal: cauliflower mosaic virus polyadenylation signal
   7554..7578    -  misc_feature   LB T-DNA repeat: left border repeat from nopaline C58 T-DNA
   8003..8797    +  CDS            KanR: aminoglycoside phosphotransferase; aphA-3; confers resistance to kanamycin
   8947..9924    -  CDS            insH10 (sequence withheld): INH10_ECOLI - Protein inferred from homology: Swiss-Prot protein existence level 3. Involved in the transposition of the insertion sequence IS5. From Escherichia coli (strain K12).
   9923..9994    +  CDS            yghO (fragment) (sequence partly withheld): YGHO_ECOLI - Experimental evidence at transcript level: Swiss-Prot protein existence level 2. From Escherichia coli (strain K12).
  10083..10671   +  rep_origin     ori: high-copy-number ColE1/pMB1/pBR322/pUC origin of replication
  10857..10997   -  misc_feature   bom: basis of mobility region from pBR322
  11099..11138   -  CDS            rop (fragment): Rop protein, which maintains plasmids at low copy number; rop
  11341..34      -  rep_origin     pVS1 oriV (across the origin): origin of replication for the Pseudomonas plasmid pVS1 (Heeb et al., 2000)
