[The description below was written by a language model from this plasmid's Addgene catalogue record and pLannotate feature annotations shown in this document.]
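Description:
gRNA NIA TLS2 is a plant expression binary vector of about 11.5 kb built on the pMDC100 backbone, designed for Agrobacterium-mediated T-DNA delivery into Arabidopsis thaliana. It replicates in E. coli through a high-copy ColE1/pMB1-type origin (with the pBR322 bom region) and in Agrobacterium through the pVS1 origin with its RepA replication and StaA stability proteins. Bacterial selection relies on a backbone aphA-3 kanamycin resistance gene. The annotation also picks up an IS5 transposase (insH) with a small adjoining E. coli gene fragment between the kanamycin marker and the ColE1 origin. This suggests an insertion sequence is present in the backbone of the sequenced plasmid, although the catalogue record does not comment on it.

Between the nopaline-type right and left T-DNA borders lie two functional units. The first is a plant kanamycin selection cassette, in which an enhanced CaMV 35S promoter drives nptII (NeoR/KanR) followed by the CaMV polyadenylation signal. The second is the payload, flanked by attB1 and attB2 Gateway sites and assembled by BsaI cloning that destroyed the sites. It contains two guide RNA units, each with a Streptococcus pyogenes Cas9 gRNA scaffold, targeting the Arabidopsis NIA1 gene. According to the record these are driven by the U6-26 and U6-29 promoters, which the feature table does not annotate. Each gRNA is fused to a TLS2 signal, also unannotated, which the record says confers graft mobility.

No Cas9 gene is annotated, so the nuclease must be supplied separately. The associated work concerns heritable, transgene-free editing obtained by grafting wild-type shoots onto transgenic donor rootstocks, and this plasmid supplies the mobile NIA1 knockout guides for that approach.
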