Addgene plasmid #196981: gRNA NIA TLS2
Purpose: Expresses two gRNAs targeting Arabidopsis NIA1 gene for knockout. Each gRNA is fused to TLS2 mobility signal that confers graft mobility.
Depositing lab: Friedrich Kragler. Depositing organization: Max Planck Institute of Molecular Plant Physiology. Publication: Heritable transgene-free genome editing in plants by grafting of wild-type shoots to transgenic donor rootstocks. Yang L, Machin F, Wang S, Saplaoura E, Kragler F. Nat Biotechnol. 2023 Jan 2. doi: 10.1038/s41587-022-01585-8. PubMed 36593415.
Backbone
  Vector backbone: pMDC100
  Total vector size (bp): 11501
  Vector type: Plant Expression
  Selectable markers: Kanamycin
Growth in bacteria
  Bacterial resistance: Kanamycin, 50 μg/mL
  Growth temperature: 37°C
  Growth strain: DH5alpha
  Copy number: High Copy
Gene/Insert
  Gene/Insert name: AtNIA1 gRNAs fused to TLS2 tags
  gRNA/shRNA sequence: ACAACACTGCTGACTCTGCA, GATGGGTTACAACGTGAAGG
  Species: A. thaliana (mustard weed); Streptococcus pyogenes
  Promoter: pU6-26, pU6-29
  Cloning method: Restriction Enzyme; 5′ cloning site BsaI (destroyed during cloning); 3′ cloning site BsaI (destroyed during cloning)
  Sequencing primers: 5′ CCAATTCAGTCGACTGGATCC; 3′ ggcggccgctctagaactag
Terms and licenses: Academic/Nonprofit Terms; Industry Terms: Not Available to Industry
Depositor comments: Please refer to the GO CRISP Cloning Protocol linked above for additional information.
How to cite: gRNA NIA TLS2 was a gift from Friedrich Kragler (Addgene plasmid # 196981 ; http://n2t.net/addgene:196981 ; RRID:Addgene_196981)
